Addgene plasmid #130267: pJPF0117
Purpose: Lentiviral vector for the co-expression of cytoplasmic bPAC and nuclear tagBFP
Depositing lab: Hana El-Samad. Depositing organization: University of California, San Francisco (UCSF). Publication: Biphasic Response of Protein Kinase A to Cyclic Adenosine Monophosphate Triggers Distinct Epithelial Phenotypes. Fonseca JP, Weinberg ZY, Aslankoohi E, El-Samad H. bioRxiv 2020, 747030 10.1101/747030.
Backbone
  Vector backbone: pLenti
  Backbone size w/o insert (bp): 7500
  Total vector size (bp): 10000
  Vector type: Mammalian Expression, Lentiviral
  Selectable markers: Puromycin
Growth in bacteria
  Bacterial resistance: Ampicillin, 100 μg/mL
  Growth temperature: 37°C
  Growth strain: NEB Stable
  Copy number: Unknown
Gene/Insert
  Gene/Insert name: bPAC (alt name: Bacterial photo-activable adenylyl cyclase)
  Species: Beggiatoa
  Insert size (bp): 1059
  Promoter: hPGK
  Tag / fusion protein: tagBFP (N terminal on backbone)
  Cloning method: Gateway Cloning
  Sequencing primers: 5′ T3
Resource information
  A portion of this plasmid was derived from a plasmid made by: https://www.addgene.org/103017/ is where bPAC was originally cloned from
Terms and licenses: Academic/Nonprofit Terms; Industry Terms: Not Available to Industry
Depositor comments: https://www.addgene.org/103017/ is where bPAC was originally cloned from. Please visit https://www.biorxiv.org/content/10.1101/747030v2 for bioRxiv preprint.
How to cite: pJPF0117 was a gift from Hana El-Samad (Addgene plasmid # 130267 ; http://n2t.net/addgene:130267 ; RRID:Addgene_130267)
