[The description below was written by a language model from this plasmid's Addgene catalogue record and pLannotate feature annotations shown in this document.]
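Description:
pJPF0117 is a pLenti-based lentiviral mammalian expression vector of about 10 kb, built to co-express a cytoplasmic bacterial photoactivatable adenylyl cyclase (bPAC, from Beggiatoa) together with nuclear TagBFP. In bacteria it is maintained through a high-copy ColE1/pUC-type origin and selected with ampicillin via the β-lactamase gene. An f1 origin, an SV40 origin and remnants of pBluescript-style lac and T3/T7 elements are also present in the backbone.

The viral portion has the layout of a Rev-dependent HIV-1 transfer vector. An RSV promoter lies immediately upstream of a truncated 5' LTR, followed by the Ψ packaging signal with a gag fragment, the RRE for Rev-mediated export of the genomic RNA, and the cPPT/CTS. A second truncated LTR and an SV40 polyadenylation signal close the provirus.

The payload sits between Gateway attB1 and attB2 sites, consistent with the recorded Gateway cloning, and is driven by the human PGK promoter. TagBFP is annotated at the start of this cassette. The roughly 1.2 kb between TagBFP and attB2 is unannotated but is large enough to hold the 1,059 bp bPAC insert. The record does not state how the two proteins are separated or localised (for example a self-cleaving peptide or nuclear localisation signal), although the catalogue lists TagBFP as an N-terminal tag. A WPRE follows to enhance transcript expression, and a separate mouse PGK promoter drives puromycin N-acetyltransferase for selecting transduced cells.

The construct is suited to making stable cell lines in which blue light triggers cAMP production. The nuclear blue fluorescence marks the expressing cells. The associated work examines protein kinase A responses to cAMP in epithelial cells.
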