Features (pLannotate 1.2.2; 30 found; start..end, strand, type, name):
      1..181     +  LTR            5' LTR (truncated): truncated 5' long terminal repeat (LTR) from HIV-1
    228..353     +  misc_feature   HIV-1 Ψ: packaging signal of human immunodeficiency virus type 1
    337..700     +  CDS            HIV-1 gag (fragment): gag protein from human immunodeficiency virus 1; gag
    846..1079    +  misc_feature   RRE: The Rev response element (RRE) of HIV-1 allows for Rev-dependent mRNA export from the nucleus to the cytoplasm.
   1456..1556    +  CDS            Rev (fragment): human immunodeficiency virus 1 (HIV-1) Rev protein; rev; enhances nuclear export of unspliced and incompletely spliced viral mRNAs
   1575..1692    +  misc_feature   cPPT/CTS: central polypurine tract and central termination sequence of HIV-1
   1712..1735    -  misc_feature   MCS (fragment): pBluescript multiple cloning site
   1738..2248    +  promoter       hPGK promoter: human phosphoglycerate kinase 1 promoter
   2303..2327    +  protein_bind   attB1: mutant version of attB; recombination site for the Gateway® BP reaction BP Clonase™
   2354..3052    +  CDS            TagBFP: TagBFP is a basic (constitutively fluorescent) blue fluorescent protein published in 2008, derived from Entacmaea quadricolor. It is reported to be a very rapidly-maturing monomer with very low acid sensitivity.
   4315..4339    -  protein_bind   attB2: mutant version of attB; recombination site for the Gateway® BP reaction BP Clonase™
   4370..4958    +  misc_feature   WPRE: woodchuck hepatitis virus posttranscriptional regulatory element
   4972..5471    +  promoter       PGK promoter: mouse phosphoglycerate kinase 1 promoter
   5492..6091    +  CDS            PuroR: puromycin N-acetyltransferase; pac from Streptomyces alboniger; confers resistance to puromycin
   6159..6296    +  CDS            nef (fragment): NEF_HV1LA - Experimental evidence at protein level: Swiss-Prot protein existence level 1. Extracellular Nef protein targets CD4(+) T-lymphocytes for apoptosis by interacting with CXCR4 surface receptors. From Human immunodeficiency virus type 1 group M subtype B (isolate Lai) (HIV-1).
   6282..6462    +  LTR            5' LTR (truncated): truncated 5' long terminal repeat (LTR) from HIV-1
   6534..6655    +  polyA_signal   SV40 poly(A) signal: SV40 polyadenylation signal
   6695..6830    +  rep_origin     SV40 ori: SV40 origin of replication
   6851..6869    -  promoter       T7 promoter: promoter for bacteriophage T7 RNA polymerase
   6877..7032    +  CDS            lacZα (fragment): LacZα fragment of β-galactosidase; lacZ fragment
   7037..7465    +  rep_origin     f1 ori (sequence partly withheld): f1 bacteriophage origin of replication; arrow indicates direction of (+) strand synthesis
   7518..7622    +  promoter       AmpR promoter: bla
   7623..8483    +  CDS            AmpR: β-lactamase; bla; confers resistance to ampicillin, carbenicillin, and related antibiotics
   8654..9242    +  rep_origin     ori: high-copy-number ColE1/pMB1/pBR322/pUC origin of replication
   9425..9517    +  CDS            lacI (fragment): lac repressor; lacI; The lac repressor binds to the lac operator to inhibit transcription in E. coli. This inhibition can be relieved by adding lactose or isopropyl-β-D-thiogalactopyranoside (IPTG).
   9530..9551    +  protein_bind   CAP binding site: CAP binding activates transcription in the presence of cAMP. E. coli catabolite activator protein
   9566..9596    +  promoter       lac promoter: promoter for the E. coli lac operon
   9604..9620    +  protein_bind   lac operator: The lac repressor binds to the lac operator to inhibit transcription in E. coli. This inhibition can be relieved by adding lactose or isopropyl-β-D-thiogalactopyranoside (IPTG). lac repressor encoded by lacI
   9665..9683    +  promoter       T3 promoter: promoter for bacteriophage T3 RNA polymerase
   9711..9937    +  promoter       RSV promoter: Rous sarcoma virus enhancer/promoter
>Addgene plasmid #130267 | pJPF0117 | addgene full sequence | sequence record 254858 | Addgene NGS Result
GGGTCTCTCTGGTTAGACCAGATCTGAGCCTGGGAGCTCTCTGGCTAACTAGGGAACCCACTGCTTAAGC
CTCAATAAAGCTTGCCTTGAGTGCTTCAAGTAGTGTGTGCCCGTCTGTTGTGTGACTCTGGTAACTAGAG
ATCCCTCAGACCCTTTTAGTCAGTGTGGAAAATCTCTAGCAGTGGCGCCCGAACAGGGACTTGAAAGCGA
AAGGGAAACCAGAGGAGCTCTCTCGACGCAGGACTCGGCTTGCTGAAGCGCGCACGGCAAGAGGCGAGGG
GCGGCGACTGGTGAGTACGCCAAAAATTTTGACTAGCGGAGGCTAGAAGGAGAGAGATGGGTGCGAGAGC
GTCAGTATTAAGCGGGGGAGAATTAGATCGCGATGGGAAAAAATTCGGTTAAGGCCAGGGGGAAAGAAAA
AATATAAATTAAAACATATAGTATGGGCAAGCAGGGAGCTAGAACGATTCGCAGTTAATCCTGGCCTGTT
AGAAACATCAGAAGGCTGTAGACAAATACTGGGACAGCTACAACCATCCCTTCAGACAGGATCAGAAGAA
CTTAGATCATTATATAATACAGTAGCAACCCTCTATTGTGTGCATCAAAGGATAGAGATAAAAGACACCA
AGGAAGCTTTAGACAAGATAGAGGAAGAGCAAAACAAAAGTAAGACCACCGCACAGCAAGCGGCCGCTGA
TCTTCAGACCTGGAGGAGGAGATATGAGGGACAATTGGAGAAGTGAATTATATAAATATAAAGTAGTAAA
AATTGAACCATTAGGAGTAGCACCCACCAAGGCAAAGAGAAGAGTGGTGCAGAGAGAAAAAAGAGCAGTG
GGAATAGGAGCTTTGTTCCTTGGGTTCTTGGGAGCAGCAGGAAGCACTATGGGCGCAGCGTCAATGACGC
TGACGGTACAGGCCAGACAATTATTGTCTGGTATAGTGCAGCAGCAGAACAATTTGCTGAGGGCTATTGA
GGCGCAACAGCATCTGTTGCAACTCACAGTCTGGGGCATCAAGCAGCTCCAGGCAAGAATCCTGGCTGTG
GAAAGATACCTAAAGGATCAACAGCTCCTGGGGATTTGGGGTTGCTCTGGAAAACTCATTTGCACCACTG
CTGTGCCTTGGAATGCTAGTTGGAGTAATAAATCTCTGGAACAGATTTGGAATCACACGACCTGGATGGA
GTGGGACAGAGAAATTAACAATTACACAAGCTTAATACACTCCTTAATTGAAGAATCGCAAAACCAGCAA
GAAAAGAATGAACAAGAATTATTGGAATTAGATAAATGGGCAAGTTTGTGGAATTGGTTTAACATAACAA
ATTGGCTGTGGTATATAAAATTATTCATAATGATAGTAGGAGGCTTGGTAGGTTTAAGAATAGTTTTTGC
TGTACTTTCTATAGTGAATAGAGTTAGGCAGGGATATTCACCATTATCGTTTCAGACCCACCTCCCAACC
CCGAGGGGACCCGACAGGCCCGAAGGAATAGAAGAAGAAGGTGGAGAGAGAGACAGAGACAGATCCATTC
GATTAGTGAACGGATCTCGACGGTATCGGTTAACTTTTAAAAGAAAAGGGGGGATTGGGGGGTACAGTGC
AGGGGAAAGAATAGTAGACATAATAGCAACAGACATACAAACTAAAGAATTACAAAAACAAATTACAAAA
ATTCAAAATTTTATCGATCACGAGACTAGCCTCGAGAAGCTTGATATCGAATTCCACGGGGTTGGGGTTG
CGCCTTTTCCAAGGCAGCCCTGGGTTTGCGCAGGGACGCGGCTGCTCTGGGCGTGGTTCCGGGAAACGCA
GCGGCGCCGACCCTGGGTCTCGCACATTCTTCACGTCCGTTCGCAGCGTCACCCGGATCTTCGCCGCTAC
CCTTGTGGGCCCCCCGGCGACGCTTCCTGCTCCGCCCCTAAGTCGGGAAGGTTCCTTGCGGTTCGCGGCG
TGCCGGACGTGACAAACGGAAGCCGCACGTCTCACTAGTACCCTCGCAGACGGACAGCGCCAGGGAGCAA
TGGCAGCGCGCCGACCGCGATGGGCTGTGGCCAATAGCGGCTGCTCAGCAGGGCGCGCCGAGAGCAGCGG
CCGGGAAGGGGCGGTGCGGGAGGCGGGGTGTGGGGCGGTAGTGTGGGCCCTGTTCCTGCCCGCGCGGTGT
TCCGCATTCTGCAAGCCTCCGGAGCGCACGTCGGCAGTCGGCTCCCTCGTTGACCGAATCACCGACCTCT
CTCCCCAGGGGGATCCACCGGTTCGTCGACTAGTCCAGTGTGGTGGAATTCTGCAGATATCAACAAGTTT
GTACAAAAAAGCAGGCTCCACCATGGGAACCAATTCAGTCGACATGAGCGAGCTGATTAAGGAGAACATG
CACATGAAGCTGTACATGGAGGGCACCGTGGACAACCATCACTTCAAGTGCACATCCGAGGGCGAAGGCA
AGCCCTACGAGGGCACCCAGACCATGAGAATCAAGGTGGTCGAGGGCGGCCCTCTCCCCTTCGCCTTCGA
CATCCTGGCTACTAGCTTCCTCTACGGCAGCAAGACCTTCATCAACCACACCCAGGGCATCCCCGACTTC
TTCAAGCAGTCCTTCCCTGAGGGCTTCACATGGGAGAGAGTCACCACATACGAAGACGGGGGCGTGCTGA
CCGCTACCCAGGACACCAGCCTCCAGGACGGCTGCCTCATCTACAACGTCAAGATCAGAGGGGTGAACTT
CACATCCAACGGCCCTGTGATGCAGAAGAAAACACTCGGCTGGGAGGCCTTCACCGAGACGCTGTACCCC
GCTGACGGCGGCCTGGAAGGCAGAAACGACATGGCCCTGAAGCTCGTGGGCGGGAGCCATCTGATCGCAA
ACATCAAGACCACATATAGATCCAAGAAACCCGCTAAGAACCTCAAGATGCCTGGCGTCTACTATGTGGA
CTACAGACTGGAAAGAATCAAGGAGGCCAACAACGAGACCTACGTCGAGCAGCACGAGGTGGCAGTGGCC
AGATACTGCGACCTCCCTAGCAAACTGGGGCACAAGCTTAATCCCAAGAAGAAGAGGAAGGTGGAGGACG
CCCGTACGAGTACTGGAAGCGGAGAGGGCAGAGGAAGTCTGCTAACATGCGGTGACGTCGAGGAGAATCC
TGGACCTGGATCCAAGCGGCTGGTGTACATCAGCAAGATCAGCGGCCACCTGAGCCTGGAAGAGATCCAG
CGGATCGGCAAGGTGTCCATCAAGAACAACCAGCGGGACAACATCACCGGCGTGCTGCTGTACCTGCAGG
GCCTGTTCTTCCAGATCCTGGAAGGCGAGAACGAGAAGGTGGACAAGCTGTACAAGAAAATCCTGGTGGA
CGACCGGCACACCAACATCCTGTGCCTGAAAACCGAGTACGACATCACCGACCGGATGTTCCCCAACTGG
GCCATGAAAACCATCAACCTGAACGAGAACAGCGAGCTGATGATCCAGCCCATCAAGAGCCTGCTGCAGA
CCATCACCCAGAGCCACCGGGTGCTGGAAAAGTACATGCCCGCCAGAGTGATCTACCTGATCAACCAGGG
CATCAACCCCCTGACCGTGGAGCCCCAGCTGGTCGAGAAGATCATCTTCTTCAGCGACATCCTGGCCTTC
AGCACCCTGACCGAGAAGCTGCCCGTGAACGAGGTGGTCATCCTGGTCAACCGGTACTTCAGCATCTGCA
CCCGGATCATCAGCGCCTACGGCGGCGAAGTGACCAAGTTCATCGGCGACTGCGTGATGGCCAGCTTCAC
CAAAGAGCAGGGCGACGCCGCCATCCGGACCAGCCTGGACATCATCTCCGAGCTGAAGCAGCTGCGGCAC
CACGTGGAGGCCACCAACCCCCTGCACCTGCTGTACACCGGCATCGGCCTGAGCTACGGCCACGTGATCG
AGGGCAACATGGGCAGCAGCCTGAAGATGGACCACACCCTGCTGGGGGACGCCGTGAACGTGGCCGCCAG
GCTGGAAGCCCTGACAAGACAGCTGCCCTACGCCCTGGCCTTTACAGCCGGCGTGAAGAAGTGCTGCCAG
GCCCAGTGGACCTTCATCAACCTGGGAGCCCACCAGGTCAAGGGCAAGCAGGAAGCCATCGAGGTCTACA
CCGTGAATGAGGCCCAGAAGTACTACGACACCCTGCAGATCACCCAGCTGATCCGGCAGACCCTGGAAAA
CGACAAGCCGCGGACGTACGCTGCCCCCCCTGGAGAGGCTGACCCTGCGTACGAGCAAAAGCTGATCTCG
GAGGAGGACCTGTAAGAATTCGCGGCCGCACTCGAGATATCTAGACCCAGCTTTCTTGTACAAAGTGGTT
GATATCCAGCACAGTGGCGGCCGCTCGACAATCAACCTCTGGATTACAAAATTTGTGAAAGATTGACTGG
TATTCTTAACTATGTTGCTCCTTTTACGCTATGTGGATACGCTGCTTTAATGCCTTTGTATCATGCTATT
GCTTCCCGTATGGCTTTCATTTTCTCCTCCTTGTATAAATCCTGGTTGCTGTCTCTTTATGAGGAGTTGT
GGCCCGTTGTCAGGCAACGTGGCGTGGTGTGCACTGTGTTTGCTGACGCAACCCCCACTGGTTGGGGCAT
TGCCACCACCTGTCAGCTCCTTTCCGGGACTTTCGCTTTCCCCCTCCCTATTGCCACGGCGGAACTCATC
GCCGCCTGCCTTGCCCGCTGCTGGACAGGGGCTCGGCTGTTGGGCACTGACAATTCCGTGGTGTTGTCGG
GGAAGCTGACGTCCTTTCCATGGCTGCTCGCCTGTGTTGCCACCTGGATTCTGCGCGGGACGTCCTTCTG
CTACGTCCCTTCGGCCCTCAATCCAGCGGACCTTCCTTCCCGCGGCCTGCTGCCGGCTCTGCGGCCTCTT
CCGCGTCTTCGCCTTCGCCCTCAGACGAGTCGGATCTCCCTTTGGGCCGCCTCCCCGCCTGGAATTCTAC
CGGGTAGGGGAGGCGCTTTTCCCAAGGCAGTCTGGAGCATGCGCTTTAGCAGCCCCGCTGGGCACTTGGC
GCTACACAAGTGGCCTCTGGCCTCGCACACATTCCACATCCACCGGTAGGCGCCAACCGGCTCCGTTCTT
TGGTGGCCCCTTCGCGCCACCTTCTACTCCTCCCCTAGTCAGGAAGTTCCCCCCCGCCCCGCAGCTCGCG
TCGTGCAGGACGTGACAAATGGAAGTAGCACGTCTCACTAGTCTCGTGCAGATGGACAGCACCGCTGAGC
AATGGAAGCGGGTAGGCCTTTGGGGCAGCGGCCAATAGCAGCTTTGCTCCTTCGCTTTCTGGGCTCAGAG
GCTGGGAAGGGGTGGGTCCGGGGGCGGGCTCAGGGGCGGGCTCAGGGGCGGGGCGGGCGCCCGAAGGTCC
TCCGGAGGCCCGGCATTCTGCACGCTTCAAAAGCGCACGTCTGCCGCGCTGTTCTCCTCTTCCTCATCTC
CGGGCCTTTCGACCTGCAGCCCAAGCTTACCATGACCGAGTACAAGCCCACGGTGCGCCTCGCCACCCGC
GACGACGTCCCCAGGGCCGTACGCACCCTCGCCGCCGCGTTCGCCGACTACCCCGCCACGCGCCACACCG
TCGATCCGGACCGCCACATCGAGCGGGTCACCGAGCTGCAAGAACTCTTCCTCACGCGCGTCGGGCTCGA
CATCGGCAAGGTGTGGGTCGCGGACGACGGCGCCGCGGTGGCGGTCTGGACCACGCCGGAGAGCGTCGAA
GCGGGGGCGGTGTTCGCCGAGATCGGCCCGCGCATGGCCGAGTTGAGCGGTTCCCGGCTGGCCGCGCAGC
AACAGATGGAAGGCCTCCTGGCGCCGCACCGGCCCAAGGAGCCCGCGTGGTTCCTGGCCACCGTCGGCGT
CTCGCCCGACCACCAGGGCAAGGGTCTGGGCAGCGCCGTCGTGCTCCCCGGAGTGGAGGCGGCCGAGCGC
GCCGGGGTGCCCGCCTTCCTGGAGACCTCCGCGCCCCGCAACCTCCCCTTCTACGAGCGGCTCGGCTTCA
CCGTCACCGCCGACGTCGAGGTGCCCGAAGGACCGCGCACCTGGTGCATGACCCGCAAGCCCGGTGCCTG
ACGCCCGCCCCACGACCCGCAGCGCCCGACCGAAAGGAGCGCACGACCCCATGCATCTCGAGGGCCCGGT
ACCTTTAAGACCAATGACTTACAAGGCAGCTGTAGATCTTAGCCACTTTTTAAAAGAAAAGGGGGGACTG
GAAGGGCTAGCTCACTCCCAACGAAGACAAGATCTGCTTTTTGCTTGTACTGGGTCTCTCTGGTTAGACC
AGATCTGAGCCTGGGAGCTCTCTGGCTAACTAGGGAACCCACTGCTTAAGCCTCAATAAAGCTTGCCTTG
AGTGCTTCAAGTAGTGTGTGCCCGTCTGTTGTGTGACTCTGGTAACTAGAGATCCCTCAGACCCTTTTAG
TCAGTGTGGAAAATCTCTAGCAGTAGTAGTTCATGTCATCTTATTATTCAGTATTTATAACTTGCAAAGA
AATGAATATCAGAGAGTGAGAGGAACTTGTTTATTGCAGCTTATAATGGTTACAAATAAAGCAATAGCAT
CACAAATTTCACAAATAAAGCATTTTTTTCACTGCATTCTAGTTGTGGTTTGTCCAAACTCATCAATGTA
TCTTATCATGTCTGGCTCTAGCTATCCCGCCCCTAACTCCGCCCATCCCGCCCCTAACTCCGCCCAGTTC
CGCCCATTCTCCGCCCCATGGCTGACTAATTTTTTTTATTTATGCAGAGGCCGAGGCCGCCTCGGCCTCT
GAGCTATTCCAGAAGTAGTGAGGAGGCTTTTTTGGAGGCCTAGGGACGTACCCAATTCGCCCTATAGTGA
GTCGTATTACGCGCGCTCACTGGCCGTCGTTTTACAACGTCGTGACTGGGAAAACCCTGGCGTTACCCAA
CTTAATCGCCTTGCAGCACATCCCCCTTTCGCCAGCTGGCGTAATAGCGAAGAGGCCCGCACCGATCGCC
CTTCCCAACAGTTGCGCAGCCTGAATGGCGAATGGG
[124 nt withheld, positions 7037-7160]
C
[91 nt withheld, positions 7162-7252]
A
[49 nt withheld, positions 7254-7302]
CCTTTGACGTTGGAGTCCACGTTCTTT
[37 nt withheld, positions 7330-7366]
ACCCTATCTCGGTCTATTCTTTTGATTTATAAGGGATTTTGCCGATTTCGGCCTATTGGTTAAAAAATGA
GCTGATTTAACAAAAATTTAACGCGAATTTTAACAAAATATTAACGCTTACAATTTAGGTGGCACTTTTC
GGGGAAATGTGCGCGGAACCCCTATTTGTTTATTTTTCTAAATACATTCAAATATGTATCCGCTCATGAG
ACAATAACCCTGATAAATGCTTCAATAATATTGAAAAAGGAAGAGTATGAGTATTCAACATTTCCGTGTC
GCCCTTATTCCCTTTTTTGCGGCATTTTGCCTTCCTGTTTTTGCTCACCCAGAAACGCTGGTGAAAGTAA
AAGATGCTGAAGATCAGTTGGGTGCACGAGTGGGTTACATCGAACTGGATCTCAACAGCGGTAAGATCCT
TGAGAGTTTTCGCCCCGAAGAACGTTTTCCAATGATGAGCACTTTTAAAGTTCTGCTATGTGGCGCGGTA
TTATCCCGTATTGACGCCGGGCAAGAGCAACTCGGTCGCCGCATACACTATTCTCAGAATGACTTGGTTG
AGTACTCACCAGTCACAGAAAAGCATCTTACGGATGGCATGACAGTAAGAGAATTATGCAGTGCTGCCAT
AACCATGAGTGATAACACTGCGGCCAACTTACTTCTGACAACGATCGGAGGACCGAAGGAGCTAACCGCT
TTTTTGCACAACATGGGGGATCATGTAACTCGCCTTGATCGTTGGGAACCGGAGCTGAATGAAGCCATAC
CAAACGACGAGCGTGACACCACGATGCCTGTAGCAATGGCAACAACGTTGCGCAAACTATTAACTGGCGA
ACTACTTACTCTAGCTTCCCGGCAACAATTAATAGACTGGATGGAGGCGGATAAAGTTGCAGGACCACTT
CTGCGCTCGGCCCTTCCGGCTGGCTGGTTTATTGCTGATAAATCTGGAGCCGGTGAGCGTGGGTCTCGCG
GTATCATTGCAGCACTGGGGCCAGATGGTAAGCCCTCCCGTATCGTAGTTATCTACACGACGGGGAGTCA
GGCAACTATGGATGAACGAAATAGACAGATCGCTGAGATAGGTGCCTCACTGATTAAGCATTGGTAACTG
TCAGACCAAGTTTACTCATATATACTTTAGATTGATTTAAAACTTCATTTTTAATTTAAAAGGATCTAGG
TGAAGATCCTTTTTGATAATCTCATGACCAAAATCCCTTAACGTGAGTTTTCGTTCCACTGAGCGTCAGA
CCCCGTAGAAAAGATCAAAGGATCTTCTTGAGATCCTTTTTTTCTGCGCGTAATCTGCTGCTTGCAAACA
AAAAAACCACCGCTACCAGCGGTGGTTTGTTTGCCGGATCAAGAGCTACCAACTCTTTTTCCGAAGGTAA
CTGGCTTCAGCAGAGCGCAGATACCAAATACTGTTCTTCTAGTGTAGCCGTAGTTAGGCCACCACTTCAA
GAACTCTGTAGCACCGCCTACATACCTCGCTCTGCTAATCCTGTTACCAGTGGCTGCTGCCAGTGGCGAT
AAGTCGTGTCTTACCGGGTTGGACTCAAGACGATAGTTACCGGATAAGGCGCAGCGGTCGGGCTGAACGG
GGGGTTCGTGCACACAGCCCAGCTTGGAGCGAACGACCTACACCGAACTGAGATACCTACAGCGTGAGCT
ATGAGAAAGCGCCACGCTTCCCGAAGGGAGAAAGGCGGACAGGTATCCGGTAAGCGGCAGGGTCGGAACA
GGAGAGCGCACGAGGGAGCTTCCAGGGGGAAACGCCTGGTATCTTTATAGTCCTGTCGGGTTTCGCCACC
TCTGACTTGAGCGTCGATTTTTGTGATGCTCGTCAGGGGGGCGGAGCCTATGGAAAAACGCCAGCAACGC
GGCCTTTTTACGGTTCCTGGCCTTTTGCTGGCCTTTTGCTCACATGTTCTTTCCTGCGTTATCCCCTGAT
TCTGTGGATAACCGTATTACCGCCTTTGAGTGAGCTGATACCGCTCGCCGCAGCCGAACGACCGAGCGCA
GCGAGTCAGTGAGCGAGGAAGCGGAAGAGCGCCCAATACGCAAACCGCCTCTCCCCGCGCGTTGGCCGAT
TCATTAATGCAGCTGGCACGACAGGTTTCCCGACTGGAAAGCGGGCAGTGAGCGCAACGCAATTAATGTG
AGTTAGCTCACTCATTAGGCACCCCAGGCTTTACACTTTATGCTTCCGGCTCGTATGTTGTGTGGAATTG
TGAGCGGATAACAATTTCACACAGGAAACAGCTATGACCATGATTACGCCAAGCGCGCAATTAACCCTCA
CTAAAGGGAACAAAAGCTGGAGCTGCAAGCTTAATGTAGTCTTATGCAATACTCTTGTAGTCTTGCAACA
TGGTAACGATGAGTTAGCAACATGCCTTACAAGGAGAGAAAAAGCACCGTGCATGCCGATTGGTGGAAGT
AAGGTGGTACGATCGTGCCTTATTAGGAAGGCAACAGACGGGTCTGACATGGATTGGACGAACCACTGAA
TTGCCGCATTGCAGAGATATTGTATTTAAGTGCCTAGCTCGATACATAAAC
